>Addgene plasmid #67482 | pCMV3-OCT-HA-eGFP | addgene partial sequence | sequence record 118254 | BGH-rev 5'-TAGAAGGCACAGTCGAGG-3'
GGGCTTCATGATGTCCCCATAATTTTTGGCAGAGGGAAAAAGATCTGCTAGCAAGCTTCTCGAGTCATTA
CTTGTACAGCTCGTCCATGCCGAGAGTGATCCCGGCGGCGGTCACGAACTCCAGCAGGACCATGTGATCG
CGCTTCTCGTTGGGGTCTTTGCTCAGGGCGGACTGGGTGCTCAGGTAGTGGTTGTCGGGCAGCAGCACGG
GGCCGTCGCCGATGGGGGTGTTCTGCTGGTAGTGGTCGGCGAGCTGCACGCTGCCGTCCTCGATGTTGTG
GCGGATCTTGAAGTTCACCTTGATGCCGTTCTTCTGCTTGTCGGCCATGATATAGACGTTGTGGCTGTTG
TAGTTGTACTCCAGCTTGTGCCCCAGGATGTTGCCGTCCTCCTTGAAGTCGATGCCCTTCAGCTCGATGC
GGTTCACCAGGGTGTCGCCCTCGAACTTCACCTCGGCGCGGGTCTTGTAGTTGCCGTCGTCCTTGAAGAA
GATGGTGCGCTCCTGGACGTAGCCTTCGGGCATGGCGGACTTGAAGAAGTCGTGCTGCTTCATGTGGTCG
GGGTAGCGGCTGAAGCACTGCACGCCGTAGGTCAGGGTGGTCACGAGGGTGGGCCAGGGCACGGGCAGCT
TGCCGGTGGTGCAGATGAACTTCAGGGTCAGCTTGCCGTAGGTGGCATCGCCCTCGCCCTCGCCGGACAC
GCTGAACTTGTGGCCGTTTACGTCGCCGTCCAGCTCGACCAGGATGGGCACCACCCCGGTGAACAGCTCC
TCGCCCTTGCTCACGAATTCAGCGTAATCTGGAACATCGTATGGGTAGGATCCCTGGACTGGCTTCCCAT
ACCGAAAATTTCGAACCATGGAAGTGTGAGCCTTTCTA
