>Addgene plasmid #67482 | pCMV3-OCT-HA-eGFP | addgene partial sequence | sequence record 119593 | EGFP-N 5'-CGTCGCCGTCCAGCTCGACCAG-3'
CCTTGCTCACGAATTCAGCGTAATCTGGAACATCGTATGGGTAGGATCCCTGGACTGGCTTCCCATACCG
AAAATTTCGAACCATGGAAGTGTGAGCCTTTCTAAGAGCTGCCTTGTTGAGCAGGATTCTCAAATTAGAC
AGCATGGTACCTCCGGATCGATAATTCTAGAGGGCCCGTTTAAACGCTAGCCAGCTTGGGTCTCCCTATA
GTGAGTCGTATTAATTTCGATAAGCCAGTAAGCAGTGGGTTCTCTAGTTAGCCAGAGAGCTCTGCTTATA
TAGACCTCCCACCGTACACGCCTACCGCCCATTTGCGTCAATGGGGCGGAGTTGTTACGACATTTTGGAA
AGTCCCGTTGATTTTGGTGCCAAAACAAACTCCCATTGACGTCAATGGGGTACGCGTATATCTGGCCCGT
ACATCGCGAAGCAGCGCAAAACGCCTAACCCTAAGCAGATTCTTCATGCAATTGTCGGTCAAGCCTTGCC
TTGTTGTAGCTTAAATTTTGCTCGCGCACTACTCAGCGACCTCCAACACACAAGCAGGGAGCAGATACTG
GCTTAACTATGCGGCATCAGAGCAGATTGTACTGAGAGTGCACCATAGGGGATCGGGAGATCTCCCGATC
CGTCGACGTCAGGTGGCACTTTTCGGGGAAATGTGCGCGGAACCCCTATTTGTTTATTTTTCTAAATACA
TTCAAATATGTATCCGCTCATGAGACAATAACCCTGATAAATGCTTCAATAATATTGAAAAAGGAAGAGT
ATGAGTATTCAACATTTCCGTGTCGCCCTTATTCCCTTTTTTGCGGCATTTTGCCTTCCTGTTTTTGCTC
ACCCAGAAACGCTGGTGAAAGTAAAAGATGCTGAAGATCAGTTGGGTGCACGAGTGGGTTACATCGAACT
GGATCTCAACAGCGGTAAGATCCTTGAGAGTTTTCGCCCCGAAGAACGTTTTCCAATGATGAGCACTTTT
AAGTTCTGCTATGTGGCGCGGTATTATCCCGTATTGACGCCGGGCAAAACAACTCGGTCGCCCCATACAC
TATTTCTCAAAATGACTTGGTTGA
