[The description below was written by a language model from this plasmid's Addgene catalogue record.]
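Description:
pCMV3-OCT-HA-eGFP (also listed as pRK104) is a mammalian expression plasmid built on the pCMV(delta3) backbone, one of a graded series of vectors in which the CMV promoter has been truncated to weaken its activity. It is propagated in E. coli as a high-copy plasmid under ampicillin selection. It also carries a neomycin resistance marker, so transfected mammalian cells can be selected with G418. The record gives no feature table, so the origin of replication, polyadenylation signal and other backbone elements are not explicitly documented. The use of a BGH reverse sequencing primer does suggest a BGH terminator region downstream of the insert.

The insert, cloned between KpnI and EcoRI sites, is a fusion of three parts: the mitochondrial leader sequence from ornithine carbamylase transferase (OCT; the species is recorded as rat), an HA epitope tag, and eGFP. The OCT presequence acts as an N-terminal import signal that directs the attached protein across the mitochondrial membranes into the matrix. The HA-eGFP cargo therefore accumulates there, where it can be followed by green fluorescence or detected with anti-HA antibodies. Driving the fusion from the attenuated CMV promoter gives lower expression than a full-strength CMV promoter, which in general helps limit the mislocalization and overexpression artifacts that can complicate organelle-targeting experiments.

The stated purpose is to target HA-eGFP to the mitochondrial matrix. The plasmid can thus serve as a matrix marker or as a localization control. It was deposited as part of a plasmid toolbox for studying human ARF family GTPases.
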