Addgene plasmid #67482: pCMV3-OCT-HA-eGFP
Purpose: Targets HA-eGFP to mitochondrial matrix
Depositing lab: Richard Kahn. Depositing organization: Emory University. Publication: Tool box: Plasmids for the expression or knockdown of human ARF Family GTPases (ARF/ARL/SAR) and their co-expression in bacteria with N-myristoyltransferases. Kerr SC, Kahn RA. Cell Logist. 2015 Sep 21;5(3):e1090523. doi: 10.1080/21592799.2015.1090523. eCollection 2015 Jul-Sep. PubMed 27057421.
Backbone
  Vector backbone: pCMV(delta3)
  Vector type: Mammalian Expression
  Selectable markers: Neomycin (select with G418)
Growth in bacteria
  Bacterial resistance: Ampicillin, 100 μg/mL
  Growth temperature: 37°C
  Growth strain: DH5alpha
  Copy number: High Copy
Gene/Insert
  Gene/Insert name: OCT-HA-eGFP (alt name: pRK104)
  Species: R. norvegicus (rat)
  Promoter: attenuated CMV
  Cloning method: Restriction Enzyme; 5′ cloning site KpnI (unknown if destroyed); 3′ cloning site EcoRI (unknown if destroyed)
  Sequencing primers: 5′ CMV-F; 3′ BGH-rev
Terms and licenses: Academic/Nonprofit Terms; Industry Terms: Not Available to Industry
Depositor comments: Additional References: (1) For pCMV0-6 vectors: Morita, et al (2012) Biotechniques (PMCID: 3759224); (2) For targeting proteins to the matrix using the leader sequence from ornithine carbamylase transferase (OCT): Horwich, et al (1985) EMBO J (PMCID: 554314); and (3) Harder, et al (2004) Current Biology 14:340-348
How to cite: pCMV3-OCT-HA-eGFP was a gift from Richard Kahn (Addgene plasmid # 67482 ; http://n2t.net/addgene:67482 ; RRID:Addgene_67482)
